Addgene plasmid #233007: pAG415Gal_Gcn4 ILVtoED WGFP
Purpose: Galactose iduced expression of Gcn4 LVtoED W+GFPin yeast
Depositing lab: Aseem Ansari & Tanja Mittag. Depositing organization: St. Jude Children's Research Hospital. Publication: Reconciling competing models on the roles of condensates and soluble complexes in transcription factor function. Bremer A, Lang WH, Kempen RP, Sweta K, Taylor AB, Borgia MB, Ansari AZ, Mittag T. bioRxiv [Preprint]. 2024 Nov 22:2024.11.21.624739. doi: 10.1101/2024.11.21.624739. PubMed 39605529.
Backbone
  Vector backbone: pAG415Gal-ccdB
  Backbone manufacturer: Susan Lindquist (Addgene #14145)
  Vector type: Yeast Expression
  Selectable markers: LEU2
Growth in bacteria
  Bacterial resistance: Ampicillin, 100 μg/mL
  Growth temperature: 37°C
  Growth strain: DH5alpha
  Copy number: High Copy
Gene/Insert
  Gene/Insert name: Gcn4 ILVtoED W+
  Species: S. cerevisiae (budding yeast)
  Mutation: N126W, I128E, V130E, V135E, L137D, I142D
  Promoter: Gal1
  Tag / fusion protein: TEV cleavage site (N terminal on insert); HA-GFP-HA (C terminal on insert)
  Cloning method: Gateway Cloning
Terms and licenses: Academic/Nonprofit Terms; Industry Terms: Not Available to Industry
Depositor comments: Please visit https://doi.org/10.1101/2024.11.21.624739 for bioRxiv preprint.
How to cite: pAG415Gal_Gcn4 ILVtoED WGFP was a gift from Aseem Ansari & Tanja Mittag (Addgene plasmid # 233007 ; http://n2t.net/addgene:233007 ; RRID:Addgene_233007)
