[The description below was written by a language model from this plasmid's Addgene catalogue record and pLannotate feature annotations shown in this document.]
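Description:
pAG415Gal_Gcn4 ILVtoED WGFP is a yeast expression plasmid built by Gateway recombination into the pAG415Gal-ccdB destination backbone. It is an E. coli–yeast shuttle vector. In bacteria it replicates from a high-copy ColE1/pUC-type origin and is selected with ampicillin through the β-lactamase gene. In S. cerevisiae a CEN6/ARS element maintains it as a centromeric, low-copy episome, and the LEU2 marker with its own promoter allows selection in leucine auxotrophs. The backbone also retains an f1 origin, flanking T3 and T7 promoters, and lac/lacZα remnants from its pBluescript-type ancestry. Several short annotated fragments (rop, bom, lacI, NFS1) appear to be backbone or LEU2-flanking remnants rather than functional parts.

The expression cassette runs from the Gal4-regulated GAL1 promoter to the CYC1 terminator, so transcription is induced by galactose. Between the attB1 and attB2 sites left by Gateway cloning lies an open reading frame with an N-terminal TEV protease site, a mutant S. cerevisiae Gcn4, and a C-terminal HA-GFP-HA module in which GFP (S65T) is flanked by HA epitope sequences. The automated annotation labels part of the insert as Neurospora cpc-1, which probably reflects homology between that factor and Gcn4 rather than a Neurospora sequence.

The Gcn4 variant carries N126W, I128E, V130E, V135E, L137D and I142D, which replace aliphatic residues with acidic ones and add a tryptophan. The record places the construct in a study of the roles of condensates and soluble complexes in transcription factor function. There, the GFP fusion would allow visualisation of the inducibly expressed variant in yeast, and the HA tags would allow its immunodetection.
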