Features (pLannotate 1.2.2; 30 found; start..end, strand, type, name):
     70..573     -  misc_feature   CEN/ARS: S. cerevisiae CEN6 centromere fused to an autonomously replicating sequence
    610..714     +  promoter       AmpR promoter: bla
    715..1575    +  CDS            AmpR: β-lactamase; bla; confers resistance to ampicillin, carbenicillin, and related antibiotics
   1746..2334    +  rep_origin     ori: high-copy-number ColE1/pMB1/pBR322/pUC origin of replication
   2517..2609    +  CDS            lacI (fragment): lac repressor; lacI; The lac repressor binds to the lac operator to inhibit transcription in E. coli. This inhibition can be relieved by adding lactose or isopropyl-β-D-thiogalactopyranoside (IPTG).
   2622..2643    +  protein_bind   CAP binding site: CAP binding activates transcription in the presence of cAMP. E. coli catabolite activator protein
   2658..2688    +  promoter       lac promoter: promoter for the E. coli lac operon
   2696..2712    +  protein_bind   lac operator: The lac repressor binds to the lac operator to inhibit transcription in E. coli. This inhibition can be relieved by adding lactose or isopropyl-β-D-thiogalactopyranoside (IPTG). lac repressor encoded by lacI
   2757..2775    +  promoter       T3 promoter: promoter for bacteriophage T3 RNA polymerase
   2799..3240    +  promoter       GAL1 promoter: S. cerevisiae GAL1; inducible promoter, regulated by Gal4
   3255..3275    +  misc_feature   MCS (fragment): pBluescript multiple cloning site
   3279..3303    +  protein_bind   attB1: mutant version of attB; recombination site for the Gateway® BP reaction BP Clonase™
   3309..3325    +  CDS            TEV site (fragment): tobacco etch virus (TEV) protease recognition and cleavage site
   3498..3611    +  CDS            cpc-1 (fragment): CPC1_NEUCR - Experimental evidence at protein level: Swiss-Prot protein existence level 1. In N.crassa grown under amino acid starvation conditions, this protein is required for increasing the transcription of the genes coding for many amino acid biosynthetic pathways enzymes. This transcription factor binds and recognize the DNA sequence: 5'-TGACTC- 3'. From Neurospora crassa (strain ATCC 24698 / 74-OR23-1A / CBS 708.71 / DSM 1257 / FGSC 987).
   3690..3731    +  CDS            3xHA (fragment): three tandem HA epitope tags
   3732..4442    +  CDS            GFP (S65T): GFP (S65T) is a basic (constitutively fluorescent) green fluorescent protein published in 1995, derived from Aequorea victoria.
   4443..4490    +  CDS            3xHA (fragment): three tandem HA epitope tags
   4501..4525    -  protein_bind   attB2: mutant version of attB; recombination site for the Gateway® BP reaction BP Clonase™
   4529..4554    +  misc_feature   MCS (fragment): pBluescript multiple cloning site
   4559..4806    +  terminator     CYC1 terminator: S. cerevisiae CYC1; transcription terminator for CYC1
   4825..4843    -  promoter       T7 promoter: promoter for bacteriophage T7 RNA polymerase
   4851..5006    +  CDS            lacZα (fragment): LacZα fragment of β-galactosidase; lacZ fragment
   5010..5438    +  rep_origin     f1 ori (sequence partly withheld): f1 bacteriophage origin of replication; arrow indicates direction of (+) strand synthesis
   5466..5518    -  misc_feature   bom (fragment): basis of mobility region from pBR322
   5549..5626    +  CDS            YO192_YEAST (fragment): Experimental evidence at protein level: Swiss-Prot protein existence level 1. From Saccharomyces cerevisiae (strain ATCC 204508 / S288c) (Baker's yeast).
   5766..6173    +  promoter       LEU2 promoter: S. cerevisiae LEU2
   6174..7268    +  CDS            LEU2: 3-isopropylmalate dehydrogenase, required for leucine biosynthesis; S. cerevisiae LEU2; yeast auxotrophic marker
   7630..7746    -  CDS            NFS1 (fragment): NFS1_YEAST - Also known as SPL1 From Saccharomyces cerevisiae (strain ATCC 204508 / S288c) (Baker's yeast).
   7745..7795    -  misc_feature   bom (fragment): basis of mobility region from pBR322
   7897..1       -  CDS            rop (fragment) (across the origin): Rop protein, which maintains plasmids at low copy number; rop
>Addgene plasmid #233007 | pAG415Gal_Gcn4 ILVtoED WGFP | addgene full sequence | sequence record 465878 | Addgene NGS Result
GACGAAAGGGCCTCGTGATACGCCTATTTTTATAGGTTAATGTCATGATAATAATGGTTTCTTAGGACGG
ATCGCTTGCCTGTAACTTACACGCGCCTCGTATCTTTTAATGATGGAATAATTTGGGAATTTACTCTGTG
TTTATTTATTTTTATGTTTTGTATTTGGATTTTAGAAAGTAAATAAAGAAGGTAGAAGAGTTACGGAATG
AAGAAAAAAAAATAAACAAAGGTTTAAAAAATTTCAACAAAAAGCGTACTTTACATATATATTTATTAGA
CAAGAAAAGCAGATTAAATAGATATACATTCGATTAACGATAAGTAAAATGTAAAATCACAGGATTTTCG
TGTGTGGTCTTCTACACAGACAAGATGAAACAATTCGGCATTAATACCTGAGAGCAGGAAGAGCAAGATA
AAAGGTAGTATTTGTTGGCGATCCCCCTAGAGTCTTTTACATCTTCGGAAAACAAAAACTATTTTTTCTT
TAATTTCTTTTTTTACTTTCTATTTTTAATTTATATATTTATATTAAAAAATTTAAATTATAATTATTTT
TATAGCACGTGATGAAAAGGACCCAGGTGGCACTTTTCGGGGAAATGTGCGCGGAACCCCTATTTGTTTA
TTTTTCTAAATACATTCAAATATGTATCCGCTCATGAGACAATAACCCTGATAAATGCTTCAATAATATT
GAAAAAGGAAGAGTATGAGTATTCAACATTTCCGTGTCGCCCTTATTCCCTTTTTTGCGGCATTTTGCCT
TCCTGTTTTTGCTCACCCAGAAACGCTGGTGAAAGTAAAAGATGCTGAAGATCAGTTGGGTGCACGAGTG
GGTTACATCGAACTGGATCTCAACAGCGGTAAGATCCTTGAGAGTTTTCGCCCCGAAGAACGTTTTCCAA
TGATGAGCACTTTTAAAGTTCTGCTATGTGGCGCGGTATTATCCCGTATTGACGCCGGGCAAGAGCAACT
CGGTCGCCGCATACACTATTCTCAGAATGACTTGGTTGAGTACTCACCAGTCACAGAAAAGCATCTTACG
GATGGCATGACAGTAAGAGAATTATGCAGTGCTGCCATAACCATGAGTGATAACACTGCGGCCAACTTAC
TTCTGACAACGATCGGAGGACCGAAGGAGCTAACCGCTTTTTTGCACAACATGGGGGATCATGTAACTCG
CCTTGATCGTTGGGAACCGGAGCTGAATGAAGCCATACCAAACGACGAGCGTGACACCACGATGCCTGTA
GCAATGGCAACAACGTTGCGCAAACTATTAACTGGCGAACTACTTACTCTAGCTTCCCGGCAACAATTAA
TAGACTGGATGGAGGCGGATAAAGTTGCAGGACCACTTCTGCGCTCGGCCCTTCCGGCTGGCTGGTTTAT
TGCTGATAAATCTGGAGCCGGTGAGCGTGGGTCTCGCGGTATCATTGCAGCACTGGGGCCAGATGGTAAG
CCCTCCCGTATCGTAGTTATCTACACGACGGGGAGTCAGGCAACTATGGATGAACGAAATAGACAGATCG
CTGAGATAGGTGCCTCACTGATTAAGCATTGGTAACTGTCAGACCAAGTTTACTCATATATACTTTAGAT
TGATTTAAAACTTCATTTTTAATTTAAAAGGATCTAGGTGAAGATCCTTTTTGATAATCTCATGACCAAA
ATCCCTTAACGTGAGTTTTCGTTCCACTGAGCGTCAGACCCCGTAGAAAAGATCAAAGGATCTTCTTGAG
ATCCTTTTTTTCTGCGCGTAATCTGCTGCTTGCAAACAAAAAAACCACCGCTACCAGCGGTGGTTTGTTT
GCCGGATCAAGAGCTACCAACTCTTTTTCCGAAGGTAACTGGCTTCAGCAGAGCGCAGATACCAAATACT
GTTCTTCTAGTGTAGCCGTAGTTAGGCCACCACTTCAAGAACTCTGTAGCACCGCCTACATACCTCGCTC
TGCTAATCCTGTTACCAGTGGCTGCTGCCAGTGGCGATAAGTCGTGTCTTACCGGGTTGGACTCAAGACG
ATAGTTACCGGATAAGGCGCAGCGGTCGGGCTGAACGGGGGGTTCGTGCACACAGCCCAGCTTGGAGCGA
ACGACCTACACCGAACTGAGATACCTACAGCGTGAGCTATGAGAAAGCGCCACGCTTCCCGAAGGGAGAA
AGGCGGACAGGTATCCGGTAAGCGGCAGGGTCGGAACAGGAGAGCGCACGAGGGAGCTTCCAGGGGGAAA
CGCCTGGTATCTTTATAGTCCTGTCGGGTTTCGCCACCTCTGACTTGAGCGTCGATTTTTGTGATGCTCG
TCAGGGGGGCGGAGCCTATGGAAAAACGCCAGCAACGCGGCCTTTTTACGGTTCCTGGCCTTTTGCTGGC
CTTTTGCTCACATGTTCTTTCCTGCGTTATCCCCTGATTCTGTGGATAACCGTATTACCGCCTTTGAGTG
AGCTGATACCGCTCGCCGCAGCCGAACGACCGAGCGCAGCGAGTCAGTGAGCGAGGAAGCGGAAGAGCGC
CCAATACGCAAACCGCCTCTCCCCGCGCGTTGGCCGATTCATTAATGCAGCTGGCACGACAGGTTTCCCG
ACTGGAAAGCGGGCAGTGAGCGCAACGCAATTAATGTGAGTTAGCTCACTCATTAGGCACCCCAGGCTTT
ACACTTTATGCTTCCGGCTCGTATGTTGTGTGGAATTGTGAGCGGATAACAATTTCACACAGGAAACAGC
TATGACCATGATTACGCCAAGCGCGCAATTAACCCTCACTAAAGGGAACAAAAGCTGGAGCTCTAGTACG
GATTAGAAGCCGCCGAGCGGGTGACAGCCCTCCGAAGGAAGACTCTCCTCCGTGCGTCCTCGTCTTCACC
GGTCGCGTTCCTGAAACGCAGATGTGCCTCGCGCCGCACTGCTCCGAACAATAAAGATTCTACAATACTA
GCTTTTATGGTTATGAAGAGGAAAAATTGGCAGTAACCTGGCCCCACAAACCTTCAAATGAACGAATCAA
ATTAACAACCATAGGATGATAATGCGATTAGTTTTTTAGCCTTATTTCTGGGGTAATTAATCAGCGAAGC
GATGATTTTTGATCTATTAACAGATATATAAATGCAAAAACTGCATAACCACTTTAACTAATACTTTCAA
CATTTTCGGTTTGTATTACTTCTTATTCAAATGTAATAAAAGTATCAACAAAAAATTGTTAATATACCTC
TATACTTTAACGTCAAGGAGAAAAAACCCCGGATTCTAGAACTAGTGGATCCCCCATCACAAGTTTGTAC
AAAAAAGCAGGCTTCGAGAACCTGTATTTTCAGGGTCATATGAGCACCGATAGCACCCCGATGTTTGAAT
ATGAAAATCTGGAAGATAACAGCAAAGAGTGGACCAGCCTGTTTGATTGGGATGAACCGGAAACCACCGA
TGATGAAAGTGATGCAGATAAAGCAGATGAAAGCGGTAGCGGTTCAGGTAGCGGTAGTCCGGAATCCAGT
GATCCTGCTGCTCTAAAACGTGCTAGAAACACTGAAGCCGCCAGGCGTTCTCGTGCGAGAAAGTTGCAAA
GAATGAAACAACTTGAAGACAAGGTTGAAGAATTGCTTTCGAAAAATTATCACTTGGAAAATGAGGTTGC
CAGATTAAAGAAATTAGTTGGCGAACGCACCGGTGGTGGATCCGGTGGTTACCCATACGATGTTCCTGAC
TATGCGGGCTATCCCTATGACAGTAAAGGAGAAGAACTTTTCACTGGAGTTGTCCCAATTCTTGTTGAAT
TAGATGGTGATGTTAATGGGCACAAATTTTCTGTCAGTGGAGAGGGTGAAGGTGATGCAACATACGGAAA
ACTTACCCTTAAATTTATTTGCACTACTGGAAAACTACCTGTTCCATGGCCAACACTTGTCACTACTTTC
ACTTATGGTGTTCAATGCTTTTCAAGATACCCAGATCATATGAAACGGCATGACTTTTTCAAGAGTGCCA
TGCCCGAAGGTTATGTACAGGAAAGAACTATATTTTTCAAAGATGACGGGAACTACAAGACACGTGCTGA
AGTCAAGTTTGAAGGTGATACCCTTGTTAATAGAATCGAGTTAAAAGGTATTGATTTTAAAGAAGATGGA
AACATTCTTGGACACAAATTGGAATACAACTATAACTCACACAATGTATACATCATGGCAGACAAACAAA
AGAATGGAATCAAAGTTAACTTCAAAATTAGACACAACATTGAAGATGGAAGCGTTCAACTAGCAGACCA
TTATCAACAAAATACTCCAATTGGCGATGGCCCTGTCCTTTTACCAGACAACCATTACCTGTCCACACAA
TCTGCCCTTTCGAAAGATCCCAACGAAAAGAGAGACCACATGGTCCTTCTTGAGTTTGTAACAGCTGCTG
GGATTACACATGGCATGGATGAACTATACAAAGTCCCGGACTATGCAGGATCCTATCCGTATGACGTTCC
AGATTACGCTGCTCAGTAAGACCCAGCTTTCTTGTACAAAGTGGTGATGGGCTGCAGGAATTCGATATCA
AGCTCGAGTCATGTAATTAGTTATGTCACGCTTACATTCACGCCCTCCCCCCACATCCGCTCTAACCGAA
AAGGAAGGAGTTAGACAACCTGAAGTCTAGGTCCCTATTTATTTTTTTATAGTTATGTTAGTATTAAGAA
CGTTATTTATATTTCAAATTTTTCTTTTTTTTCTGTACAGACGCGTGTACGCATGTAACATTATACTGAA
AACCTTGCTTGAGAAGGTTTTGGGACGCTCGAAGGCTTTAATTTGCGGCCGGTACCCAATTCGCCCTATA
GTGAGTCGTATTACGCGCGCTCACTGGCCGTCGTTTTACAACGTCGTGACTGGGAAAACCCTGGCGTTAC
CCAACTTAATCGCCTTGCAGCACATCCCCCTTTCGCCAGCTGGCGTAATAGCGAAGAGGCCCGCACCGAT
CGCCCTTCCCAACAGTTGCGCAGCCTGAATGGCGAATGG
[124 nt withheld, positions 5010-5133]
C
[91 nt withheld, positions 5135-5225]
A
[49 nt withheld, positions 5227-5275]
CCTTTGACGTTGGAGTCCACGTTCTTT
[37 nt withheld, positions 5303-5339]
ACCCTATCTCGGTCTATTCTTTTGATTTATAAGGGATTTTGCCGATTTCGGCCTATTGGTTAAAAAATGA
GCTGATTTAACAAAAATTTAACGCGAATTTTAACAAAATATTAACGCTTACAATTTCCTGATGCGGTATT
TTCTCCTTACGCATCTGTGCGGTATTTCACACCGCATATCGACCGGTCGAGGAGAACTTCTAGTATATCT
ACATACCTAATATTATTGCCTTATTAAAAATGGAATCCCAACAATTACATCAAAATCCACATTCTCTTCA
AAATCAATTGTCCTGTACTTCCTTGTTCATGTGTGTTCAAAAACGTTATATTTATAGGATAATTATACTC
TATTTCTCAACAAGTAATTGGTTGTTTGGCCGAGCGGTCTAAGGCGCCTGATTCAAGAAATATCTTGACC
GCAGTTAACTGTGGGAATACTCAGGTATCGTAAGATGCAAGAGTTCGAATCTCTTAGCAACCATTATTTT
TTTCCTCAACATAACGAGAACACACAGGGGCGCTATCGCACAGAATCAAATTCGATGACTGGAAATTTTT
TGTTAATTTCAGAGGTCGCCTGACGCATATACCTTTTTCAACTGAAAAATTGGGAGAAAAAGGAAAGGTG
AGAGCGCCGGAACCGGCTTTTCATATAGAATAGAGAAGCGTTCATGACTAAATGCTTGCATCACAATACT
TGAAGTTGACAATATTATTTAAGGACCTATTGTTTTTTCCAATAGGTGGTTAGCAATCGTCTTACTTTCT
AACTTTTCTTACCTTTTACATTTCAGCAATATATATATATATATTTCAAGGATATACCATTCTAATGTCT
GCCCCTAAGAAGATCGTCGTTTTGCCAGGTGACCACGTTGGTCAAGAAATCACAGCCGAAGCCATTAAGG
TTCTTAAAGCTATTTCTGATGTTCGTTCCAATGTCAAGTTCGATTTCGAAAATCATTTAATTGGTGGTGC
TGCTATCGATGCTACAGGTGTTCCACTTCCAGATGAGGCGCTGGAAGCCTCCAAGAAGGCTGATGCCGTT
TTGTTAGGTGCTGTGGGTGGTCCTAAATGGGGTACCGGTAGTGTTAGACCTGAACAAGGTTTACTAAAAA
TCCGTAAAGAACTTCAATTGTACGCCAACTTAAGACCATGTAACTTTGCATCCGACTCTCTTTTAGACTT
ATCTCCAATCAAGCCACAATTTGCTAAAGGTACTGACTTCGTTGTTGTCAGAGAATTAGTGGGAGGTATT
TACTTTGGTAAGAGAAAGGAAGACGATGGTGATGGTGTCGCTTGGGATAGTGAACAATACACCGTTCCAG
AAGTGCAAAGAATCACAAGAATGGCCGCTTTCATGGCCCTACAACATGAGCCACCATTGCCTATTTGGTC
CTTGGATAAAGCTAATGTTTTGGCCTCTTCAAGATTATGGAGAAAAACTGTGGAGGAAACCATCAAGAAC
GAATTCCCTACATTGAAGGTTCAACATCAATTGATTGATTCTGCCGCCATGATCCTAGTTAAGAACCCAA
CCCACCTAAATGGTATTATAATCACCAGCAACATGTTTGGTGATATCATCTCCGATGAAGCCTCCGTTAT
CCCAGGTTCCTTGGGTTTGTTGCCATCTGCGTCCTTGGCCTCTTTGCCAGACAAGAACACCGCATTTGGT
TTGTACGAACCATGCCACGGTTCTGCTCCAGATTTGCCAAAGAATAAGGTCAACCCTATCGCCACTATCT
TGTCTGCTGCAATGATGTTGAAATTGTCATTGAACTTGCCTGAAGAAGGTAAGGCCATTGAAGATGCAGT
TAAAAAGGTTTTGGATGCAGGTATCAGAACTGGTGATTTAGGTGGTTCCAACAGTACCACCGAAGTCGGT
GATGCTGTCGCCGAAGAAGTTAAGAAAATCCTTGCTTAAAAAGATTCTCTTTTTTTATGATATTTGTACA
TAAACTTTATAAATGAAATTCATAATAGAAACGACACGAAATTACAAAATGGAATATGTTCATAGGGTAG
ACGAAACTATATACGCAATCTACATACATTTATCAAGAAGGAGAAAAAGGAGGATGTAAAGGAATACAGG
TAAGCAAATTGATACTAATGGCTCAACGTGATAAGGAAAAAGAATTGCACTTTAACATTAATATTGACAA
GGAGGAGGGCACCACACAAAAAGTTAGGTGTAACAGAAAATCATGAAACTATGATTCCTAATTTATATAT
TGGAGGATTTTCTCTAAAAAAAAAAAAATACAACAAATAAAAAACACTCAATGACCTGACCATTTGATGG
AGTTTAAGTCAATACCTTCTTGAACCATTTCCCATAATGGTGAAAGTTCCCTCAAGAATTTTACTCTGTC
AGAAACGGCCTTAACGACGTAGTCGATATGGTGCACTCTCAGTACAATCTGCTCTGATGCCGCATAGTTA
AGCCAGCCCCGACACCCGCCAACACCCGCTGACGCGCCCTGACGGGCTTGTCTGCTCCCGGCATCCGCTT
ACAGACAAGCTGTGACCGTCTCCGGGAGCTGCATGTGTCAGAGGTTTTCACCGTCATCACCGAAACGCGC
GA
